Addgene plasmid #240614: AT1R-HA
Purpose: Encodes AT1R, a key receptor on RAAS that regulated blood pressure
Depositing lab: Zaid Abassi. Depositing organization: Technion Research and Development Foundation.
Backbone
  Vector backbone: pcDNA3.1(+)
  Backbone size w/o insert (bp): 5383
  Vector type: Mammalian Expression
Growth in bacteria
  Bacterial resistance: Ampicillin, 100 μg/mL
  Growth temperature: 37°C
  Growth strain: DH5alpha
  Copy number: High Copy
Gene/Insert
  Gene/Insert name: Angiotensin II Type 1 Receptor (alt name: AT1R)
  Species: H. sapiens (human)
  Insert size (bp): 1110
  Entrez Gene: AGTR1 (a.k.a. AG2S, AGTR1B, AT1, AT1AR, AT1B, AT1BR, AT1R, AT2R1, ATR1, HAT1R)
  Promoter: CMV
  Tag / fusion protein: HA tag (N terminal on insert)
  Cloning method: Restriction Enzyme; 5′ cloning site KpnI (unknown if destroyed); 3′ cloning site NotI (unknown if destroyed)
  Sequencing primers: 5′ CMV Promoter (F): ATTGACGCAAATGGGCGGTA
Resource information
  A portion of this plasmid was derived from a plasmid made by: Bryan Roth (Addgene Plasmid #66222)
Terms and licenses: Academic/Nonprofit Terms; Industry Terms: Not Available to Industry
How to cite: AT1R-HA was a gift from Zaid Abassi (Addgene plasmid # 240614 ; http://n2t.net/addgene:240614 ; RRID:Addgene_240614)
