[The description below was written by a language model from this plasmid's Addgene catalogue record and pLannotate feature annotations shown in this document.]
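Description:
AT1R-HA is a mammalian expression plasmid built on the pcDNA3.1(+) backbone that encodes the human angiotensin II type 1 receptor (AGTR1), the G protein-coupled receptor through which angiotensin II acts in the renin-angiotensin-aldosterone system to regulate blood pressure. The roughly 1.1 kb insert was placed between the KpnI and NotI sites. It sits downstream of the human cytomegalovirus immediate-early enhancer and promoter and upstream of the bovine growth hormone polyadenylation signal, giving strong constitutive expression in transfected mammalian cells. An HA epitope is fused to the N-terminus of the receptor. The feature table detects it as a 27-nt match to a 3xHA annotation immediately preceding the AGTR1 coding sequence, which is consistent with a single HA copy. Because the N-terminus of this receptor class is extracellular, such a tag is commonly used for antibody detection, although the record does not describe specific assays. T7 and SP6 promoters flank the cloning region. Part of the plasmid was derived from an earlier deposited construct.

The plasmid is propagated in E. coli through a high-copy ColE1/pUC-type origin and selected with ampicillin via the β-lactamase gene. An f1 origin is also present. For selection in mammalian cells, an SV40 early promoter drives the neomycin phosphotransferase gene, which is followed by an SV40 polyadenylation signal and allows G418 selection of stable lines. Several short annotated fragments (ble, lacI, bom, an HIV-1 LTR fragment and an SV40 promoter fragment) are brief partial matches and are probably backbone remnants rather than functional elements. The sequenced construct is 6,492 nt, in line with the stated backbone and insert sizes.
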