Features (pLannotate 1.2.2; 22 found; start..end, strand, type, name):
     29..47      -  promoter       SP6 promoter: promoter for bacteriophage SP6 RNA polymerase
     73..297     +  polyA_signal   bGH poly(A) signal: bovine growth hormone polyadenylation signal
    301..322     +  promoter       SV40 promoter (fragment): SV40 enhancer and early promoter
    343..771     +  rep_origin     f1 ori (sequence partly withheld): f1 bacteriophage origin of replication; arrow indicates direction of (+) strand synthesis
    785..1114    +  promoter       SV40 promoter: SV40 enhancer and early promoter
   1181..1972    +  CDS            neo: KKA2_KLEPN - Also known as kan, nptII. Experimental evidence at protein level: Swiss-Prot protein existence level 1. Resistance to kanamycin, neomycin, paromomycin, ribostamycin, butirosin and gentamicin B. From Klebsiella pneumoniae.
   1996..2154    +  CDS            ble (fragment): BLE_KLEPN - Experimental evidence at protein level: Swiss-Prot protein existence level 1. Binding protein with a strong affinity to the bleomycin family of antibiotics. Binds to CL990; an antimitotic-antibiotic compound. From Klebsiella pneumoniae.
   2149..2270    +  polyA_signal   SV40 poly(A) signal: SV40 polyadenylation signal
   2343..2359    -  protein_bind   lac operator: The lac repressor binds to the lac operator to inhibit transcription in E. coli. This inhibition can be relieved by adding lactose or isopropyl-β-D-thiogalactopyranoside (IPTG). lac repressor encoded by lacI
   2367..2397    -  promoter       lac promoter: promoter for the E. coli lac operon
   2412..2433    -  protein_bind   CAP binding site: CAP binding activates transcription in the presence of cAMP. E. coli catabolite activator protein
   2446..2538    -  CDS            lacI (fragment): lac repressor; lacI; The lac repressor binds to the lac operator to inhibit transcription in E. coli. This inhibition can be relieved by adding lactose or isopropyl-β-D-thiogalactopyranoside (IPTG).
   2721..3309    -  rep_origin     ori: high-copy-number ColE1/pMB1/pBR322/pUC origin of replication
   3480..4340    -  CDS            AmpR: β-lactamase; bla; confers resistance to ampicillin, carbenicillin, and related antibiotics
   4341..4445    -  promoter       AmpR promoter: bla
   4504..4556    -  misc_feature   bom (fragment): basis of mobility region from pBR322
   4711..5090    +  enhancer       CMV enhancer: human cytomegalovirus immediate early enhancer
   5091..5294    +  promoter       CMV promoter: human cytomegalovirus (CMV) immediate early promoter
   5290..5323    +  LTR            5' LTR (truncated) (fragment): truncated 5' long terminal repeat (LTR) from HIV-1
   5339..5357    +  promoter       T7 promoter: promoter for bacteriophage T7 RNA polymerase
   5380..5406    +  CDS            3xHA (fragment): three tandem HA epitope tags
   5407..6483    +  CDS            AGTR1 (sequence withheld): AGTR1_HUMAN - Also known as AGTR1A, AGTR1B, AT2R1, AT2R1B. Experimental evidence at protein level: Swiss-Prot protein existence level 1. (Microbial infection) During SARS coronavirus-2/SARS-CoV-2 infection, it is able to recognize and internalize the complex formed by secreted ACE2 and SARS-CoV-2 spike protein through DNM2/dynamin 2- dependent endocytosis. From Homo sapiens (Human).
>Addgene plasmid #240614 | AT1R-HA | addgene full sequence | sequence record 483856 | Addgene NGS Result
GCTCGAGCATGCATCTAGAGGGCCCTATTCTATAGTGTCACCTAAATGCTAGAGCTCGCTGATCAGCCTC
GACTGTGCCTTCTAGTTGCCAGCCATCTGTTGTTTGCCCCTCCCCCGTGCCTTCCTTGACCCTGGAAGGT
GCCACTCCCACTGTCCTTTCCTAATAAAATGAGGAAATTGCATCGCATTGTCTGAGTAGGTGTCATTCTA
TTCTGGGGGGTGGGGTGGGGCAGGACAGCAAGGGGGAGGATTGGGAAGACAATAGCAGGCATGCTGGGGA
TGCGGTGGGCTCTATGGCTTCTGAGGCGGAAAGAACCAGCTGGGGCTCTAGGGGGTATCCCC
[124 nt withheld, positions 343-466]
C
[91 nt withheld, positions 468-558]
A
[49 nt withheld, positions 560-608]
CCTTTGACGTTGGAGTCCACGTTCTTT
[37 nt withheld, positions 636-672]
ACCCTATCTCGGTCTATTCTTTTGATTTATAAGGGATTTTGCCGATTTCGGCCTATTGGTTAAAAAATGA
GCTGATTTAACAAAAATTTAACGCGAATTAATTCTGTGGAATGTGTGTCAGTTAGGGTGTGGAAAGTCCC
CAGGCTCCCCAGCAGGCAGAAGTATGCAAAGCATGCATCTCAATTAGTCAGCAACCAGGTGTGGAAAGTC
CCCAGGCTCCCCAGCAGGCAGAAGTATGCAAAGCATGCATCTCAATTAGTCAGCAACCATAGTCCCGCCC
CTAACTCCGCCCATCCCGCCCCTAACTCCGCCCAGTTCCGCCCATTCTCCGCCCCATGGCTGACTAATTT
TTTTTATTTATGCAGAGGCCGAGGCCGCCTCTGCCTCTGAGCTATTCCAGAAGTAGTGAGGAGGCTTTTT
TGGAGGCCTAGGCTTTTGCAAAAAGCTCCCGGGAGCTTGTATATCCATTTTCGGATCTGATCAAGAGACA
GGATGAGGATCGTTTCGCATGATTGAACAAGATGGATTGCACGCAGGTTCTCCGGCCGCTTGGGTGGAGA
GGCTATTCGGCTATGACTGGGCACAACAGACAATCGGCTGCTCTGATGCCGCCGTGTTCCGGCTGTCAGC
GCAGGGGCGCCCGGTTCTTTTTGTCAAGACCGACCTGTCCGGTGCCCTGAATGAACTGCAGGACGAGGCA
GCGCGGCTATCGTGGCTGGCCACGACGGGCGTTCCTTGCGCAGCTGTGCTCGACGTTGTCACTGAAGCGG
GAAGGGACTGGCTGCTATTGGGCGAAGTGCCGGGGCAGGATCTCCTGTCATCTCACCTTGCTCCTGCCGA
GAAAGTATCCATCATGGCTGATGCAATGCGGCGGCTGCATACGCTTGATCCGGCTACCTGCCCATTCGAC
CACCAAGCGAAACATCGCATCGAGCGAGCACGTACTCGGATGGAAGCCGGTCTTGTCGATCAGGATGATC
TGGACGAAGAGCATCAGGGGCTCGCGCCAGCCGAACTGTTCGCCAGGCTCAAGGCGCGCATGCCCGACGG
CGAGGATCTCGTCGTGACCCATGGCGATGCCTGCTTGCCGAATATCATGGTGGAAAATGGCCGCTTTTCT
GGATTCATCGACTGTGGCCGGCTGGGTGTGGCGGACCGCTATCAGGACATAGCGTTGGCTACCCGTGATA
TTGCTGAAGAGCTTGGCGGCGAATGGGCTGACCGCTTCCTCGTGCTTTACGGTATCGCCGCTCCCGATTC
GCAGCGCATCGCCTTCTATCGCCTTCTTGACGAGTTCTTCTGAGCGGGACTCTGGGGTTCGAAATGACCG
ACCAAGCGACGCCCAACCTGCCATCACGAGATTTCGATTCCACCGCCGCCTTCTATGAAAGGTTGGGCTT
CGGAATCGTTTTCCGGGACGCCGGCTGGATGATCCTCCAGCGCGGGGATCTCATGCTGGAGTTCTTCGCC
CACCCCAACTTGTTTATTGCAGCTTATAATGGTTACAAATAAAGCAATAGCATCACAAATTTCACAAATA
AAGCATTTTTTTCACTGCATTCTAGTTGTGGTTTGTCCAAACTCATCAATGTATCTTATCATGTCTGTAT
ACCGTCGACCTCTAGCTAGAGCTTGGCGTAATCATGGTCATAGCTGTTTCCTGTGTGAAATTGTTATCCG
CTCACAATTCCACACAACATACGAGCCGGAAGCATAAAGTGTAAAGCCTGGGGTGCCTAATGAGTGAGCT
AACTCACATTAATTGCGTTGCGCTCACTGCCCGCTTTCCAGTCGGGAAACCTGTCGTGCCAGCTGCATTA
ATGAATCGGCCAACGCGCGGGGAGAGGCGGTTTGCGTATTGGGCGCTCTTCCGCTTCCTCGCTCACTGAC
TCGCTGCGCTCGGTCGTTCGGCTGCGGCGAGCGGTATCAGCTCACTCAAAGGCGGTAATACGGTTATCCA
CAGAATCAGGGGATAACGCAGGAAAGAACATGTGAGCAAAAGGCCAGCAAAAGGCCAGGAACCGTAAAAA
GGCCGCGTTGCTGGCGTTTTTCCATAGGCTCCGCCCCCCTGACGAGCATCACAAAAATCGACGCTCAAGT
CAGAGGTGGCGAAACCCGACAGGACTATAAAGATACCAGGCGTTTCCCCCTGGAAGCTCCCTCGTGCGCT
CTCCTGTTCCGACCCTGCCGCTTACCGGATACCTGTCCGCCTTTCTCCCTTCGGGAAGCGTGGCGCTTTC
TCATAGCTCACGCTGTAGGTATCTCAGTTCGGTGTAGGTCGTTCGCTCCAAGCTGGGCTGTGTGCACGAA
CCCCCCGTTCAGCCCGACCGCTGCGCCTTATCCGGTAACTATCGTCTTGAGTCCAACCCGGTAAGACACG
ACTTATCGCCACTGGCAGCAGCCACTGGTAACAGGATTAGCAGAGCGAGGTATGTAGGCGGTGCTACAGA
GTTCTTGAAGTGGTGGCCTAACTACGGCTACACTAGAAGAACAGTATTTGGTATCTGCGCTCTGCTGAAG
CCAGTTACCTTCGGAAAAAGAGTTGGTAGCTCTTGATCCGGCAAACAAACCACCGCTGGTAGCGGTGGTT
TTTTTGTTTGCAAGCAGCAGATTACGCGCAGAAAAAAAGGATCTCAAGAAGATCCTTTGATCTTTTCTAC
GGGGTCTGACGCTCAGTGGAACGAAAACTCACGTTAAGGGATTTTGGTCATGAGATTATCAAAAAGGATC
TTCACCTAGATCCTTTTAAATTAAAAATGAAGTTTTAAATCAATCTAAAGTATATATGAGTAAACTTGGT
CTGACAGTTACCAATGCTTAATCAGTGAGGCACCTATCTCAGCGATCTGTCTATTTCGTTCATCCATAGT
TGCCTGACTCCCCGTCGTGTAGATAACTACGATACGGGAGGGCTTACCATCTGGCCCCAGTGCTGCAATG
ATACCGCGAGACCCACGCTCACCGGCTCCAGATTTATCAGCAATAAACCAGCCAGCCGGAAGGGCCGAGC
GCAGAAGTGGTCCTGCAACTTTATCCGCCTCCATCCAGTCTATTAATTGTTGCCGGGAAGCTAGAGTAAG
TAGTTCGCCAGTTAATAGTTTGCGCAACGTTGTTGCCATTGCTACAGGCATCGTGGTGTCACGCTCGTCG
TTTGGTATGGCTTCATTCAGCTCCGGTTCCCAACGATCAAGGCGAGTTACATGATCCCCCATGTTGTGCA
AAAAAGCGGTTAGCTCCTTCGGTCCTCCGATCGTTGTCAGAAGTAAGTTGGCCGCAGTGTTATCACTCAT
GGTTATGGCAGCACTGCATAATTCTCTTACTGTCATGCCATCCGTAAGATGCTTTTCTGTGACTGGTGAG
TACTCAACCAAGTCATTCTGAGAATAGTGTATGCGGCGACCGAGTTGCTCTTGCCCGGCGTCAATACGGG
ATAATACCGCGCCACATAGCAGAACTTTAAAAGTGCTCATCATTGGAAAACGTTCTTCGGGGCGAAAACT
CTCAAGGATCTTACCGCTGTTGAGATCCAGTTCGATGTAACCCACTCGTGCACCCAACTGATCTTCAGCA
TCTTTTACTTTCACCAGCGTTTCTGGGTGAGCAAAAACAGGAAGGCAAAATGCCGCAAAAAAGGGAATAA
GGGCGACACGGAAATGTTGAATACTCATACTCTTCCTTTTTCAATATTATTGAAGCATTTATCAGGGTTA
TTGTCTCATGAGCGGATACATATTTGAATGTATTTAGAAAAATAAACAAATAGGGGTTCCGCGCACATTT
CCCCGAAAAGTGCCACCTGACGTCGACGGATCGGGAGATCTCCCGATCCCCTATGGTGCACTCTCAGTAC
AATCTGCTCTGATGCCGCATAGTTAAGCCAGTATCTGCTCCCTGCTTGTGTGTTGGAGGTCGCTGAGTAG
TGCGCGAGCAAAATTTAAGCTACAACAAGGCAAGGCTTGACCGACAATTGCATGAAGAATCTGCTTAGGG
TTAGGCGTTTTGCGCTGCTTCGCGATGTACGGGCCAGATATACGCGTTGACATTGATTATTGACTAGTTA
TTAATAGTAATCAATTACGGGGTCATTAGTTCATAGCCCATATATGGAGTTCCGCGTTACATAACTTACG
GTAAATGGCCCGCCTGGCTGACCGCCCAACGACCCCCGCCCATTGACGTCAATAATGACGTATGTTCCCA
TAGTAACGCCAATAGGGACTTTCCATTGACGTCAATGGGTGGAGTATTTACGGTAAACTGCCCACTTGGC
AGTACATCAAGTGTATCATATGCCAAGTACGCCCCCTATTGACGTCAATGACGGTAAATGGCCCGCCTGG
CATTATGCCCAGTACATGACCTTATGGGACTTTCCTACTTGGCAGTACATCTACGTATTAGTCATCGCTA
TTACCATGGTGATGCGGTTTTGGCAGTACATCAATGGGCGTGGATAGCGGTTTGACTCACGGGGATTTCC
AAGTCTCCACCCCATTGACGTCAATGGGAGTTTGTTTTGGCACCAAAATCAACGGGACTTTCCAAAATGT
CGTAACAACTCCGCCCCATTGACGCAAATGGGCGGTAGGCGTGTACGGTGGGAGGTCTATATAAGCAGAG
CTCTCTGGCTAACTAGAGAACCCACTGCTTACTGGCTTATCGAAATTAATACGACTCACTATAGGGAGAC
CCAAGCTTGGTACCATGTACCCATACGATGTTCCAGATTACGCT
[1077 nt withheld, positions 5407-6483]
TGAGCGGCC
